Addgene plasmid #233117: pUC57KAN-20XV5
Purpose: 20X V5 tag multimer
Depositing lab: Steve Stowers. Depositing organization: Montana State University.
Backbone
  Vector backbone: pUC57KAN
  Vector type: Unspecified
Growth in bacteria
  Bacterial resistance: Kanamycin, 50 μg/mL
  Growth temperature: 37°C
  Growth strain: DH5alpha
  Copy number: High Copy
Gene/Insert
  Gene/Insert name: V5 tag
  Species: Synthetic
  Mutation: None
  Cloning method: Restriction Enzyme; 5′ cloning site Unknown (unknown if destroyed)
Terms and licenses: Academic/Nonprofit Terms; Industry Terms: Not Available to Industry
How to cite: pUC57KAN-20XV5 was a gift from Steve Stowers (Addgene plasmid # 233117 ; http://n2t.net/addgene:233117 ; RRID:Addgene_233117)
