[The description below was written by a language model from this plasmid's Addgene catalogue record and pLannotate feature annotations shown in this document.]
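Description:
pUC57KAN-20XV5 is a bacterial cloning plasmid built on the pUC57KAN backbone that serves as a source of a synthetic multimerised epitope tag, twenty tandem copies of the V5 tag. The catalogue does not assign a vector type, and nothing in the record points to an expression host other than E. coli. It replicates from the high-copy ColE1/pUC-type origin and is selected with kanamycin through an aph(3')-Ia aminoglycoside phosphotransferase gene driven by the AmpR (bla) promoter. The usual pUC remnants surround the cloning region: a lac promoter with its operator and CAP binding site, a lacZα fragment interrupted by the insert, and short fragments of lacI, bom and rop carried over from the parental backbone.

The sequenced plasmid is 5,834 nt, and the automated annotation does not label any V5 repeats. A stretch of more than 2 kb between the annotated SV40 poly(A) fragments and the lac operator carries no features, so the position of the tag array cannot be read from the table. The annotation does detect two things in the insert region that the catalogue entry does not mention: a short coding fragment with similarity to a vesicular glutamate transporter (matched to rat Slc17a8/VGLUT3) and two adjacent fragments of the SV40 polyadenylation signal. These suggest the multimer may sit within additional flanking sequence, but the record does not explain their origin or role, and no eukaryotic promoter is annotated. The insert was introduced by restriction cloning at sites that are not recorded. The stated purpose is simply to provide the 20X V5 multimer, which would typically be subcloned or amplified as a tagging module to give proteins of interest a strongly amplified signal with anti-V5 antibodies.
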