Features (pLannotate 1.2.2; 13 found; start..end, strand, type, name):
    137..236     +  misc_feature   bom (fragment): basis of mobility region from pBR322
    242..399     -  CDS            lacZα (fragment): LacZα fragment of β-galactosidase; lacZ fragment
    565..807     +  CDS            Slc17a8 (fragment): VGLU3_RAT - Also known as Vglut3. Experimental evidence at protein level: Swiss-Prot protein existence level 1. Mediates the uptake of glutamate into synaptic vesicles at presynaptic nerve terminals of excitatory neural cells. May also mediate the transport of inorganic phosphate. From Rattus norvegicus (Rat).
   1358..1427    +  polyA_signal   SV40 poly(A) signal (fragment): SV40 polyadenylation signal
   1428..1462    +  polyA_signal   SV40 poly(A) signal (fragment): SV40 polyadenylation signal
   3682..3698    -  protein_bind   lac operator: The lac repressor binds to the lac operator to inhibit transcription in E. coli. This inhibition can be relieved by adding lactose or isopropyl-β-D-thiogalactopyranoside (IPTG). lac repressor encoded by lacI
   3706..3736    -  promoter       lac promoter: promoter for the E. coli lac operon
   3751..3772    -  protein_bind   CAP binding site: CAP binding activates transcription in the presence of cAMP. E. coli catabolite activator protein
   3785..3877    -  CDS            lacI (fragment): lac repressor; lacI; The lac repressor binds to the lac operator to inhibit transcription in E. coli. This inhibition can be relieved by adding lactose or isopropyl-β-D-thiogalactopyranoside (IPTG).
   4060..4648    -  rep_origin     ori: high-copy-number ColE1/pMB1/pBR322/pUC origin of replication
   4819..5634    -  CDS            KanR: aminoglycoside phosphotransferase; aph(3')-Ia; confers resistance to kanamycin in bacteria or G418 (Geneticin®) in eukaryotes
   5635..5739    -  promoter       AmpR promoter: bla
   5834..35      +  CDS            rop (fragment) (across the origin): Rop protein, which maintains plasmids at low copy number; rop
>Addgene plasmid #233117 | pUC57KAN-20XV5 | addgene full sequence | sequence record 466710 | Addgene Long Read Sequencing Result
TCGCGCGTTTCGGTGATGACGGTGAAAACCTCTGACACATGCAGCTCCCGGAGACGGTCACAGCTTGTCT
GTAAGCGGATGCCGGGAGCAGACAAGCCCGTCAGGGCGCGTCAGCGGGTGTTGGCGGGTGTCGGGGCTGG
CTTAACTATGCGGCATCAGAGCAGATTGTACTGAGAGTGCACCAGATGCGGTGTGAAATACCGCACAGAT
GCGTAAGGAGAAAATACCGCATCAGGCGCCATTCGCCATTCAGGCTGCGCAACTGTTGGGAAGGGCGATC
GGTGCGGGCCTCTTCGCTATTACGCCAGCTGGCGAAAGGGGGATGTGCTGCAAGGCGATTAAGTTGGGTA
ACGCCAGGGTTTTCCCAGTCACGACGTTGTAAAACGACGGCCAGTGAATTCAAAAGTCATACATACACAA
AAGGACACGCACCCACACAGACCCATCATAGAAACCAATTTGAAATTCTGAATCCTGCTTGACGCTCGTT
AATAAATGCCTGGAGCAGTTTTTAATGATTGCTGAGCTTCTGTCACTCATCCCGTAAAATGTGTTTCCGG
ATTTTTGCAGACTGTGTTCATGAACTGGACGGTCGCCGTGGAGAGCCATGTGGACTCGTCCTTCTTCTGG
GGCTATCTGGTGACGCAGATTCCCGGCGGCTTCATCGCCTCCAAGTTCCCGGCCAACAAGATATTCGGAC
TGTCCATCGTGAGCTCCGCCACGCTGCATCTCTTCGTGCCATTCGCCATGACCCTGATGCACGGTCATGT
GGTGATTTGCGTGAGGGTCCTGCAAGGACTCTTCGAGGTATGTAGCCCAACCAACCTAACAACTTGCCCA
ATTCGATTTTGCCACAGATCAAAGCCGGGGATTACGGCTGCGTGATGTTGCGAAAATGGGGAGGGTTAGA
TTTTGCTTTATGATAAAGCAAATATGTGAAATGGAAACATGTCCTAAGCCCTCAAAGGGATGGGGGTCCT
GGGAGGGCAGGAAAAAATAACAAAAGCATTTATTTTAATGCGATTTCTTTGTGCCAAGGACTGGGAAGTA
TGTCATTTTTCTTCGAATCGGAAGGGAGAGAATGATACTTTGTAAAAAGGATGTTTGTCTATTCGAGTTC
CGAAGTAACTATATTTTAGATATATATTTTTAATTTCACAAAGCACATTTTCTTAAGATACTATAACTGC
ATGAGACTAAGTGCAGAGTTTCATTAAGGAATAACTAATTCCCTAATGAAACTCGCGTCGCGCCACTTCA
ACGCTCGATGGGAGCGTCAGCGTCGCGCCACTTCAACGCTCGATGGGAGCGTCATTGGTGGGCGGGGTAA
CCGTCGAAATCAGTGTTTAGCCCGGGCAGCATTTTTTTCACTGCATTCTAGTTGTGGTTTGTCCAAACTC
ATCAATGTATCTTATCATGTCTGGATCCCAAACTCATCAATGTATCTTATCATGTCTGGATCGAGTTTCA
TTAAGGAATAACTAATTCCCTAATGAAACTCTTGGAATATAGGACAATATCCTAATTGACTTATTTAAAT
AATCCATTCCTGCAGGTGCCGTCCTACGATCCGCAGGGATACCAGCAGCAGGGCTCCGGCGGCTGGCGCG
CCCTTAAGCTCGAGGGCTCCGGCGGCGGCAAGCCCATCCCCAACCCCTTACTGGGCCTGGATTCCACCGG
CTCCGGCGGCGGCAAGCCCATCCCCAACCCCTTACTGGGCCTGGATTCCACCGGCTCCGGCGGCGGCAAG
CCCATCCCCAACCCCTTACTGGGCCTGGATTCCACCGGCTCCGGCGGCGGCAAGCCCATCCCCAACCCCT
TACTGGGCCTGGATTCCACCGGCTCCGGCGGCGGCAAGCCCATCCCCAACCCCTTACTGGGCCTGGATTC
CACCGGCTCCGGCGGCGTCGAGGGCTCCGGCGGCGGCAAGCCCATCCCCAACCCCTTACTGGGCCTGGAT
TCCACCGGCTCCGGCGGCGGCAAGCCCATCCCCAACCCCTTACTGGGCCTGGATTCCACCGGCTCCGGCG
GCGGCAAGCCCATCCCCAACCCCTTACTGGGCCTGGATTCCACCGGCTCCGGCGGCGGCAAGCCCATCCC
CAACCCCTTACTGGGCCTGGATTCCACCGGCTCCGGCGGCGGCAAGCCCATCCCCAACCCCTTACTGGGC
CTGGATTCCACCGGCTCCGGCGGCGTCGAGGGCTCCGGCGGCGGCAAGCCCATCCCCAACCCCTTACTGG
GCCTGGATTCCACCGGCTCCGGCGGCGGCAAGCCCATCCCCAACCCCTTACTGGGCCTGGATTCCACCGG
CTCCGGCGGCGGCAAGCCCATCCCCAACCCCTTACTGGGCCTGGATTCCACCGGCTCCGGCGGCGGCAAG
CCCATCCCCAACCCCTTACTGGGCCTGGATTCCACCGGCTCCGGCGGCGGCAAGCCCATCCCCAACCCCT
TACTGGGCCTGGATTCCACCGGCTCCGGCGGCGTCGAGGGCTCCGGCGGCGGCAAGCCCATCCCCAACCC
CTTACTGGGCCTGGATTCCACCGGCTCCGGCGGCGGCAAGCCCATCCCCAACCCCTTACTGGGCCTGGAT
TCCACCGGCTCCGGCGGCGGCAAGCCCATCCCCAACCCCTTACTGGGCCTGGATTCCACCGGCTCCGGCG
GCGGCAAGCCCATCCCCAACCCCTTACTGGGCCTGGATTCCACCGGCTCCGGCGGCGGCAAGCCCATCCC
CAACCCCTTACTGGGCCTGGATTCCACCGGCTCCGGCGGCGTCGACGGATCCGCGGCCGCATAATGGGTT
CGCGATAGGTCACTGATATATATCATAGCTTTTAGTTGTAGTCGGAAATCGTTTGACGTTTATTGTTTGT
TCTCGGTGTGCCGTTAAAGTTTTCCCCCCTTTTTCTCTCTATTTGTTGAGTTCCATCGATGGACGGATCC
GTGGACCTTTCAGAAGTATATAAATATATAACTAAAGAGTAACGAATTTGTCAGCGAATAAGGGGATTCC
ACATGCCACACTAACACAATGAAACTATGTACCTAACAGAGAAACTACATATGCATACACAGCAATACCG
ATAACCACTACCAATACCATTAGCCCACATAGACCCAAACTGGCCTAATCGATCTATAAAGCATATATAG
TATATACTATTAGGGTCTCGCTTACGCGAATTTCTATTTACAAGCTCCGAAATCGAAACTGCAACACAAG
ATAGGGAAAGAACTGGAAATATATACTCAACACTTGTGTATATCATAAATCACATAATCCACACAAAGCC
TATGATAATTATATTTATATCGGTATAATCGTATATACATATATAGCCAAAGATTGTTGTTGAACTGCGA
ACTGCAAGTTTTATTACCGTTGATGATATTATCTTCTGTGTAAAGAGAACATTTTAATCAAACCCAAGCA
ATTGTTGATGTTCGGCACGAATGATAACCATAAAAAGAACTAGCTAATCAAAAGTCATATGAATACTCTG
TTAACTAATTACTGTTTATGTTTGTTGATATTATTTAATTCATTGATATTAATGCACCGTATGCTTTTGT
GTTTAACTAACATGAGCAAGGCATGATGTAGGTACTAAAAATAATACTTAAGTAGATAGCCGTAGAAGCT
TGGCTCGATCGAGCATGGTCATAGCTGTTTCCTGTGTGAAATTGTTATCCGCTCACAATTCCACACAACA
TACGAGCCGGAAGCATAAAGTGTAAAGCCTGGGGTGCCTAATGAGTGAGCTAACTCACATTAATTGCGTT
GCGCTCACTGCCCGCTTTCCAGTCGGGAAACCTGTCGTGCCAGCTGCATTAATGAATCGGCCAACGCGCG
GGGAGAGGCGGTTTGCGTATTGGGCGCTCTTCCGCTTCCTCGCTCACTGACTCGCTGCGCTCGGTCGTTC
GGCTGCGGCGAGCGGTATCAGCTCACTCAAAGGCGGTAATACGGTTATCCACAGAATCAGGGGATAACGC
AGGAAAGAACATGTGAGCAAAAGGCCAGCAAAAGGCCAGGAACCGTAAAAAGGCCGCGTTGCTGGCGTTT
TTCCATAGGCTCCGCCCCCCTGACGAGCATCACAAAAATCGACGCTCAAGTCAGAGGTGGCGAAACCCGA
CAGGACTATAAAGATACCAGGCGTTTCCCCCTGGAAGCTCCCTCGTGCGCTCTCCTGTTCCGACCCTGCC
GCTTACCGGATACCTGTCCGCCTTTCTCCCTTCGGGAAGCGTGGCGCTTTCTCATAGCTCACGCTGTAGG
TATCTCAGTTCGGTGTAGGTCGTTCGCTCCAAGCTGGGCTGTGTGCACGAACCCCCCGTTCAGCCCGACC
GCTGCGCCTTATCCGGTAACTATCGTCTTGAGTCCAACCCGGTAAGACACGACTTATCGCCACTGGCAGC
AGCCACTGGTAACAGGATTAGCAGAGCGAGGTATGTAGGCGGTGCTACAGAGTTCTTGAAGTGGTGGCCT
AACTACGGCTACACTAGAAGAACAGTATTTGGTATCTGCGCTCTGCTGAAGCCAGTTACCTTCGGAAAAA
GAGTTGGTAGCTCTTGATCCGGCAAACAAACCACCGCTGGTAGCGGTGGTTTTTTTGTTTGCAAGCAGCA
GATTACGCGCAGAAAAAAAGGATCTCAAGAAGATCCTTTGATCTTTTCTACGGGGTCTGACGCTCAGTGG
AACGAAAACTCACGTTAAGGGATTTTGGTCATGAGATTATCAAAAAGGATCTTCACCTAGATCCTTTTAA
ATTAAAAATGAAGTTTTAAATCAATCTAAAGTATATATGAGTAAACTTGGTCTGACAGTTAGAAAAACTC
ATCGAGCATCAAATGAAACTGCAATTTATTCATATCAGGATTATCAATACCATATTTTTGAAAAAGCCGT
TTCTGTAATGAAGGAGAAAACTCACCGAGGCAGTTCCATAGGATGGCAAGATCCTGGTATCGGTCTGCGA
TTCCGACTCGTCCAACATCAATACAACCTATTAATTTCCCCTCGTCAAAAATAAGGTTATCAAGTGAGAA
ATCACCATGAGTGACGACTGAATCCGGTGAGAATGGCAAAAGTTTATGCATTTCTTTCCAGACTTGTTCA
ACAGGCCAGCCATTACGCTCGTCATCAAAATCACTCGCATCAACCAAACCGTTATTCATTCGTGATTGCG
CCTGAGCGAGACGAAATACGCGATCGCTGTTAAAAGGACAATTACAAACAGGAATCGAATGCAACCGGCG
CAGGAACACTGCCAGCGCATCAACAATATTTTCACCTGAATCAGGATATTCTTCTAATACCTGGAATGCT
GTTTTCCCAGGGATCGCAGTGGTGAGTAACCATGCATCATCAGGAGTACGGATAAAATGCTTGATGGTCG
GAAGAGGCATAAATTCCGTCAGCCAGTTTAGTCTGACCATCTCATCTGTAACATCATTGGCAACGCTACC
TTTGCCATGTTTCAGAAACAACTCTGGCGCATCGGGCTTCCCATACAATCGATAGATTGTCGCACCTGAT
TGCCCGACATTATCGCGAGCCCATTTATACCCATATAAATCAGCATCCATGTTGGAATTTAATCGCGGCC
TAGAGCAAGACGTTTCCCGTTGAATATGGCTCATACTCTTCCTTTTTCAATATTATTGAAGCATTTATCA
GGGTTATTGTCTCATGAGCGGATACATATTTGAATGTATTTAGAAAAATAAACAAATAGGGGTTCCGCGC
ACATTTCCCCGAAAAGTGCCACCTGACGTCTAAGAAACCATTATTATCATGACATTAACCTATAAAAATA
GGCGTATCACGAGGCCCTTTCGTC
